>Addgene plasmid #85557 | sgAPC(A) | depositor partial sequence | sequence record 165763 | U6-Fwd, covering sgRNA target sequence
CGCTTCGATACACGCTGTTAGAGAGATAATTGGAATTAATTTGACTGTAAACACAAAGATATTAGTACAA
AATACGTGACGTAGAAAGTAATAATTTCTTGGGTAGTTTGCAGTTTTAAAATTATGTTTTAAAATGGACT
ATCATATGCTTACCGTAACTTGAAAGTATTTCGATTTCTTGGCTTTATATATCTTGTGGAAAGGACGAAA
CACCGAGGGCTATCTGGAAGATCACGTTTTAGAGCTAGAAATAGCAAGTTAAAATAAGGCTAGTCCGTTA
TCAACTTGAAAAAGTGGCACCGAGTCGGTGCTTTTTTGTTTTAGAGCTAGAAATAGCAAGTTAAAATAAG
GCTAGTCCGTTTTTAGCGCGTGCGCCAATTCTGCAGACAAATGGCTCTAGAGGTACCCGTTACATAACTT
ACGGTAAATGGCCCGCCTGGCTGACCGCCCAACGACCCCCGCCCATTGACGTCAATAGTAACGCCAATAG
GGACTTTCCATTGACGTCAATGGGTGGAGTATTTACGGTAAACTGCCCACTTGGCAGTACATCAAGTGTA
TCATATGCCAAGTACGCCCCCTATTGACGTCAATGACGGTAAATGGCCCGCCTGGCATTGTGCCCAGTAC
ATGACCTTATGGGACTTTCCTACTTGGCAGTACATCTACGTATTAGTCATCGCTATTACCATGGTCGAGG
TGAGCCCCAC
