>Addgene plasmid #85557 | sgAPC(A) | addgene partial sequence | sequence record 169587 | Addgene Partial NGS Result
CTATAAAAAGCGAAGCGCGCGGCGGGCGGGAGTCGCTGCGCGCTGCCTTCGCCCCGTGCCCCGCTCCGCC
GCCGCCTCGCGCCGCCCGCCCCGGCTCTGACTGACCGCGTTACTCCCACAGGTGAGCGGGCGGGACGGCC
CTTCTCCTCCGGGCTGTAATTAGCTGAGCAAGAGGTAAGGGTTTAAGGGATGGTTGGTTGGTGGGGTATT
AATGTTTAATTACCTGGAGCACCTGCCTGAAATCACTTTTTTTCAGGTTGGACCGGTGCCACCATGGACT
ATAAGGACCACGACGGAGACTACAAGGATCATGATATTGATTACAAAGACGATGACGATAAGATGGCCCC
AAAGAAGAAGCGGAAGGTCGGTATCCACGGAGTCCCAGCAGCCGACAAGAAGTACAGCATCGGCCTGGAC
ATCGGCACCAACTCTGTGGGCTGGGCCGTGATCACCGACGAGTACAAGGTGCCCAGCAAGAAATTCAAGG
TGCTGGGCAACACCGACCGGCACAGCATCAAGAAGAACCTGATCGGAGCCCTGCTGTTCGACAGCGGCGA
AACAGCCGAGGCCACCCGGCTGAAGAGAACCGCCAGAAGAAGATACACCAGACGGAAGAACCGGATCTGC
TATCTGCAAGAGATCTTCAGCAACGAGATGGCCAAGGTGGACGACAGCTTCTTCCACAGACTGGAAGAGT
CCTTCCTGGTGGAAGAGGATAAGAAGCACGAGCGGCACCCCATCTTCGGCAACATCGTGGACGAGGTGGC
CTACCACGAGAAGTACCCCACCATCTACCACCTGAGAAAGAAACTGGTGGACAGCACCGACAAGGCCGAC
CTGCGGCTGATCTATCTGGCCCTGGCCCACATGATCAAGTTCCGGGGCCACTTCCTGATCGAGGGCGACC
TGAACCCCGACAACAGCGACGTGGACAAGCTGTTCATCCAGCTGGTGCAGACCTACAACCAGCTGTTCGA
GGAAAACCCCATCAACGCCAGCGGCGTGGACGCCAAGGCCATCCTGTCTGCCAGACTGAGCAAGAGCAGA
CGGCTGGAAAATCTGATCGCCCAGCTGCCCGGCGAGAAGAAGAATGGCCTGTTCGGAAACCTGATTGCCC
TGAGCCTGGGCCTGACCCCCAACTTCAAGAGCAACTTCGACCTGGCCGAGGATGCCAAACTGCAGCTGAG
CAAGGACACCTACGACGACGACCTGGACAACCTGCTGGCCCAGATCGGCGACCAGTACGCCGACCTGTTT
CTGGCCGCCAAGAACCTGTCCGACGCCATCCTGCTGAGCGACATCCTGAGAGTGAACACCGAGATCACCA
AGGCCCCCCTGAGCGCCTCTATGATCAAGAGATACGACGAGCACCACCAGGACCTGACCCTGCTGAAAGC
TCTCGTGCGGCAGCAGCTGCCTGAGAAGTACAAAGAGATTTTCTTCGACCAGAGCAAGAACGGCTACGCC
GGCTACATTGACGGCGGAGCCAGCCAGGAAGAGTTCTACAAGTTCATCAAGCCCATCCTGGAAAAGATGG
ACGGCACCGAGGAACTGCTCGTGAAGCTGAACAGAGAGGACCTGCTGCGGAAGCAGCGGACCTTCGACAA
CGGCAGCATCCCCCACCAGATCCACCTGGGAGAGCTGCACGCCATTCTGCGGCGGCAGGAAGATTTTTAC
CCATTCCTGAAGGACAACCGGGAAAAGATCGAGAAGATCCTGACCTTCCGCATCCCCTACTACGTGGGCC
CTCTGGCCAGGGGAAACAGCAGATTCGCCTGGATGACCAGAAAGAGCGAGGAAACCATCACCCCCTGGAA
CTTCGAGGAAGTGGTGGACAAGGGCGCTTCCGCCCAGAGCTTCATCGAGCGGATGACCAACTTCGATAAG
AACCTGCCCAACGAGAAGGTGCTGCCCAAGCACAGCCTGCTGTACGAGTACTTCACCGTGTATAACGAGC
TGACCAAAGTGAAATACGTGACCGAGGGAATGAGAAAGCCCGCCTTCCTGAGCGGCGAGCAGAAAAAGGC
CATCGTGGACCTGCTGTTCAAGACCAACCGGAAAGTGACCGTGAAGCAGCTGAAAGAGGACTACTTCAAG
AAAATCGAGTGCTTCGACTCCGTGGAAATCTCCGGCGTGGAAGATCGGTTCAACGCCTCCCTGGGCACAT
ACCACGATCTGCTGAAAATTATCAAGGACAAGGACTTCCTGGACAATGAGGAAAACGAGGACATTCTGGA
AGATATCGTGCTGACCCTGACACTGTTTGAGGACAGAGAGATGATCGAGGAACGGCTGAAAACCTATGCC
CACCTGTTCGACGACAAAGTGATGAAGCAGCTGAAGCGGCGGAGATACACCGGCTGGGGCAGGCTGAGCC
GGAAGCTGATCAACGGCATCCGGGACAAGCAGTCCGGCAAGACAATCCTGGATTTCCTGAAGTCCGACGG
CTTCGCCAACAGAAACTTCATGCAGCTGATCCACGACGACAGCCTGACCTTTAAAGAGGACATCCAGAAA
GCCCAGGTGTCCGGCCAGGGCGATAGCCTGCACGAGCACATTGCCAATCTGGCCGGCAGCCCCGCCATTA
AGAAGGGCATCCTGCAGACAGTGAAGGTGGTGGACGAGCTCGTGAAAGTGATGGGCCGGCACAAGCCCGA
GAACATCGTGATCGAAATGGCCAGAGAGAACCAGACCACCCAGAAGGGACAGAAGAACAGCCGCGAGAGA
ATGAAGCGGATCGAAGAGGGCATCAAAGAGCTGGGCAGCCAGATCCTGAAAGAACACCCCGTGGAAAACA
CCCAGCTGCAGAACGAGAAGCTGTACCTGTACTACCTGCAGAATGGGCGGGATATGTACGTGGACCAGGA
ACTGGACATCAACCGGCTGTCCGACTACGATGTGGACCATATCGTGCCTCAGAGCTTTCTGAAGGACGAC
TCCATCGACAACAAGGTGCTGACCAGAAGCGACAAGAACCGGGGCAAGAGCGACAACGTGCCCTCCGAAG
AGGTCGTGAAGAAGATGAAGAACTACTGGCGGCAGCTGCTGAACGCCAAGCTGATTACCCAGAGAAAGTT
CGACAATCTGACCAAGGCCGAGAGAGGCGGCCTGAGCGAACTGGATAAGGCCGGCTTCATCAAGAGACAG
CTGGTGGAAACCCGGCAGATCACAAAGCACGTGGCACAGATCCTGGACTCCCGGATGAACACTAAGTACG
ACGAGAATGACAAGCTGATCCGGGAAGTGAAAGTGATCACCCTGAAGTCCAAGCTGGTGTCCGATTTCCG
GAAGGATTTCCAGTTTTACAAAGTGCGCGAGATCAACAACTACCACCACGCCCACGACGCCTACCTGAAC
GCCGTCGTGGGAACCGCCCTGATCAAAAAGTACCCTAAGCTGGAAAGCGAGTTCGTGTACGGCGACTACA
AGGTGTACGACGTGCGGAAGATGATCGCCAAGAGCGAGCAGGAAATCGGCAAGGCTACCGCCAAGTACTT
CTTCTACAGCAACATCATGAACTTTTTCAAGACCGAGATTACCCTGGCCAACGGCGAGATCCGGAAGCGG
CCTCTGATCGAGACAAACGGCGAAACCGGGGAGATCGTGTGGGATAAGGGCCGGGATTTTGCCACCGTGC
GGAAAGTGCTGAGCATGCCCCAAGTGAATATCGTGAAAAAGACCGAGGTGCAGACAGGCGGCTTCAGCAA
AGAGTCTATCCTGCCCAAGAGGAACAGCGATAAGCTGATCGCCAGAAAGAAGGACTGGGACCCTAAGAAG
TACGGCGGCTTCGACAGCCCCACCGTGGCCTATTCTGTGCTGGTGGTGGCCAAAGTGGAAAAGGGCAAGT
CCAAGAAACTGAAGAGTGTGAAAGAGCTGCTGGGGATCACCATCATGGAAAGAAGCAGCTTCGAGAAGAA
TCCCATCGACTTTCTGGAAGCCAAGGGCTACAAAGAAGTGAAAAAGGACCTGATCATCAAGCTGCCTAAG
TACTCCCTGTTCGAGCTGGAAAACGGCCGGAAGAGAATGCTGGCCTCTGCCGGCGAACTGCAGAAGGGAA
ACGAACTGGCCCTGCCCTCCAAATATGTGAACTTCCTGTACCTGGCCAGCCACTATGAGAAGCTGAAGGG
CTCCCCCGAGGATAATGAGCAGAAACAGCTGTTTGTGGAACAGCACAAGCACTACCTGGACGAGATCATC
GAGCAGATCAGCGAGTTCTCCAAGAGAGTGATCCTGGCCGACGCTAATCTGGACAAAGTGCTGTCCGCCT
ACAACAAGCACCGGGATAAGCCCATCAGAGAGCAGGCCGAGAATATCATCCACCTGTTTACCCTGACCAA
TCTGGGAGCCCCTGCCGCCTTCAAGTACTTTGACACCACCATCGACCGGAAGAGGTACACCAGCACCAAA
GAGGTGCTGGACGCCACCCTGATCCACCAGAGCATCACCGGCCTGTACGAGACACGGATCGACCTGTCTC
AGCTGGGAGGCGACAAAAGGCCGGCGGCCACGAAAAAGGCCGGCCAGGCAAAAAAGAAAAAGGAATTCGG
CAGTGGAGAGGGCAGAGGAAGTCTGCTAACATGCGGTGACGTCGAGGAGAATCCTGGCCCAATGACCGAG
TACAAGCCCACGGTGCGCCTCGCCACCCGCGACGACGTCCCCAGGGCCGTACGCACCCTCGCCGCCGCGT
TCGCCGACTACCCCGCCACGCGCCACACCGTCGATCCGGACCGCCACATCGAGCGGGTCACCGAGCTGCA
AGAACTCTTCCTCACGCGCGTCGGGCTCGACATCGGCAAGGTGTGGGTCGCGGACGACGGCGCCGCGGTG
GCGGTCTGGACCACGCCGGAGAGCGTCGAAGCGGGGGCGGTGTTCGCCGAGATCGGCCCGCGCATGGCCG
AGTTGAGCGGTTCCCGGCTGGCCGCGCAGCAACAGATGGAAGGCCTCCTGGCGCCGCACCGGCCCAAGGA
GCCCGCGTGGTTCCTGGCCACCGTCGGCGTCTCGCCCGACCACCAGGGCAAGGGTCTGGGCAGCGCCGTC
GTGCTCCCCGGAGTGGAGGCGGCCGAGCGCGCCGGGGTGCCCGCCTTCCTGGAGACCTCCGCGCCCCACA
ACCTCCCCTTCTACGAGCGGCTCGGCTTCACCGTCACCGCCGACGTCGAGGTGCCCGAAGGACCGCGCAC
CTGGTGCATGACCCGCAAGCCCGGTGCCTGAGAATTCTAACTAGAGCTCGCTGATCAGCCTCGACTGTGC
CTTCTAGTTGCCAGCCATCTGTTGTTTGCCCCTCCCCCGTGCCTTCCTTGACCCTGGAAGGTGCCACTCC
CACTGTCCTTTCCTAATAAAATGAGGAAATTGCATCGCATTGTCTGAGTAGGTGTCATTCTATTCTGGGG
GGTGGGGTGGGGCAGGACAGCAAGGGGGAGGATTGGGAAGAGAATAGCAGGCATGCTGGGGAGCGGCCGC
AGGAACCCCTAGTGATGGAGTTGGCCACTCCCTCTCTGCGCGCTCGCTCGCTCACTGAGGCCGGGCGACC
AAAGGTCGCCCGACGCCCGGGCTTTGCCCGGGCGGCCTCAGTGAGCGAGCGAGCGCGCAGCTGCCTGCAG
GGGCGCCTGATGCGGTATTTTCTCCTTACGCATCTGTGCGGTATTTCACACCGCATA
[95 nt withheld, positions 5658-5752]
T
[46 nt withheld, positions 5754-5799]
C
[141 nt withheld, positions 5801-5941]
CCTTTGACGTTGGAGTCCACGTTCTTT
[37 nt withheld, positions 5969-6005]
ACTCTATCTCGGGCTATTCTTTTGATTTATAAGGGATTTTGCCGATTTCGGTCTATTGGTTAAAAAATGA
GCTGATTTAACAAAAATTTAACGCGAATTTTAACAAAATATTAACGTTTACAATTTTATGGTGCACTCTC
AGTACAATCTGCTCTGATGCCGCATAGTTAAGCCAGCCCCGACACCCGCCAACACCCGCTGACGCGCCCT
GACGGGCTTGTCTGCTCCCGGCATCCGCTTACAGACAAGCTGTGACCGTCTCCGGGAGCTGCATGTGTCA
GAGGTTTTCACCGTCATCACCGAAACGCGCGAGACGAAAGGGCCTCGTGATACGCCTATTTTTATAGGTT
AATGTCATGATAATAATGGTTTCTTAGACGTCAGGTGGCACTTTTCGGGGAAATGTGCGCGGAACCCCTA
TTTGTTTATTTTTCTAAATACATTCAAATATGTATCCGCTCATGAGACAATAACCCTGATAAATGCTTCA
ATAATATTGAAAAAGGAAGAGTATGAGTATTCAACATTTCCGTGTCGCCCTTATTCCCTTTTTTGCGGCA
TTTTGCCTTCCTGTTTTTGCTCACCCAGAAACGCTGGTGAAAGTAAAAGATGCTGAAGATCAGTTGGGTG
CACGAGTGGGTTACATCGAACTGGATCTCAACAGCGGTAAGATCCTTGAGAGTTTTCGCCCCGAAGAACG
TTTTCCAATGATGAGCACTTTTAAAGTTCTGCTATGTGGCGCGGTATTATCCCGTATTGACGCCGGGCAA
GAGCAACTCGGTCGCCGCATACACTATTCTCAGAATGACTTGGTTGAGTACTCACCAGTCACAGAAAAGC
ATCTTACGGATGGCATGACAGTAAGAGAATTATGCAGTGCTGCCATAACCATGAGTGATAACACTGCGGC
CAACTTACTTCTGACAACGATCGGAGGACCGAAGGAGCTAACCGCTTTTTTGCACAACATGGGGGATCAT
GTAACTCGCCTTGATCGTTGGGAACCGGAGCTGAATGAAGCCATACCAAACGACGAGCGTGACACCACGA
TGCCTGTAGCAATGGCAACAACGTTGCGCAAACTATTAACTGGCGAACTACTTACTCTAGCTTCCCGGCA
ACAATTAATAGACTGGATGGAGGCGGATAAAGTTGCAGGACCACTTCTGCGCTCGGCCCTTCCGGCTGGC
TGGTTTATTGCTGATAAATCTGGAGCCGGTGAGCGTGGAAGCCGCGGTATCATTGCAGCACTGGGGCCAG
ATGGTAAGCCCTCCCGTATCGTAGTTATCTACACGACGGGGAGTCAGGCAACTATGGATGAACGAAATAG
ACAGATCGCTGAGATAGGTGCCTCACTGATTAAGCATTGGTAACTGTCAGACCAAGTTTACTCATATATA
CTTTAGATTGATTTAAAACTTCATTTTTAATTTAAAAGGATCTAGGTGAAGATCCTTTTTGATAATCTCA
TGACCAAAATCCCTTAACGTGAGTTTTCGTTCCACTGAGCGTCAGACCCCGTAGAAAAGATCAAAGGATC
TTCTTGAGATCCTTTTTTTCTGCGCGTAATCTGCTGCTTGCAAACAAAAAAACCACCGCTACCAGCGGTG
GTTTGTTTGCCGGATCAAGAGCTACCAACTCTTTTTCCGAAGGTAACTGGCTTCAGCAGAGCGCAGATAC
CAAATACTGTTCTTCTAGTGTAGCCGTAGTTAGGCCACCACTTCAAGAACTCTGTAGCACCGCCTACATA
CCTCGCTCTGCTAATCCTGTTACCAGTGGCTGCTGCCAGTGGCGATAAGTCGTGTCTTACCGGGTTGGAC
TCAAGACGATAGTTACCGGATAAGGCGCAGCGGTCGGGCTGAACGGGGGGTTCGTGCACACAGCCCAGCT
TGGAGCGAACGACCTACACCGAACTGAGATACCTACAGCGTGAGCTATGAGAAAGCGCCACGCTTCCCGA
AGGGAGAAAGGCGGACAGGTATCCGGTAAGCGGCAGGGTCGGAACAGGAGAGCGCACGAGGGAGCTTCCA
GGGGGAAACGCCTGGTATCTTTATAGTCCTGTCGGGTTTCGCCACCTCTGACTTGAGCGTCGATTTTTGT
GATGCTCGTCAGGGGGGCGGAGCCTATGGAAAAACGCCAGCAACGCGGCCTTTTTACGGTTCCTGGCCTT
TTGCTGGCCTTTTGCTCACATGTGAGGGCCTATTTCCCATGATTCCTTCATATTTGCATATACGATACAA
GGCTGTTAGAGAGATAATTGGAATTAATTTGACTGTAAACACAAAGATATTAGTACAAAATACGTGACGT
AGAAAGTAATAATTTCTTGGGTAGTTTGCAGTTTTAAAATTATGTTTTAAAATGGACTATCATATGCTTA
CCGTAACTTGAAAGTATTTCGATTTCTTGGCTTTATATATCTTGTGGAAAGGACGAAACACCGAGGGCTA
TCTGGAAGATCACGTTTTAGAGCTAGAAATAGCAAGTTAAAATAAGGCTAGTCCGTTATCAACTTGAAAA
AGTGGCACCGAGTCGGTGCTTTTTTGTTTTAGAGCTAGAAATAGCAAGTTAAAATAAGGCTAGTCCGTTT
TTAGCGCGTGCGCCAATTCTGCAGACAAATGGCTCTAGAGGTACCCGTTACATAACTTACGGTAAATGGC
CCGCCTGGCTGACCGCCCAACGACCCCCGCCCATTGACGTCAATAGTAACGCCAATAGGGACTTTCCATT
GACGTCAATGGGTGGAGTATTTACGGTAAACTGCCCACTTGGCAGTACATCAAGTGTATCATATGCCAAG
TACGCCCCCTATTGACGTCAATGACGGTAAATGGCCCGCCTGGCATTGTGCCCAGTACATGACCTTATGG
GACTTTCCTACTTGGCAGTACATCTACGTATTAGTCATCGCTATTACCATGGTCGAGGTGAGCCCCACGT
TCTGCTTCACTCTCCCCATCTCCCCCCCCTCCCCACCCCCAATTTTGTATTTATTTATTTTTTAATTATT
TTGTGCAGCGATGGGGGCGG
