[The description below was written by a language model from this plasmid's Addgene catalogue record.]
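Description:
sgAPC(A) is a mammalian expression plasmid of about 9.2 kb built on the pSpCas9(BB)-2A-Puro (PX459) backbone, an all-in-one CRISPR vector designed for delivery into cultured mammalian cells. It is propagated in E. coli under ampicillin selection, and puromycin serves as the selectable marker in mammalian cells. No feature table accompanies the record, so individual regulatory elements are not itemised. As generally known for the PX459 design, though, a U6 Pol III promoter drives a guide RNA fused to the Cas9-binding scaffold. A separate Pol II cassette expresses Streptococcus pyogenes Cas9 linked through a 2A self-cleaving peptide to puromycin N-acetyltransferase, so cells that survive selection also express the nuclease.

The only stated modification to the backbone is the insertion of a 20-nucleotide guide sequence directed against human APC, the WNT signalling pathway regulator and tumour suppressor, at a site around codon I1417. The guide was cloned into the paired BbsI sites of the backbone, both of which were destroyed in the process, as is typical of oligo-duplex cloning into this vector with a type IIS enzyme.

The plasmid's stated purpose is to express this sgRNA, directing Cas9 cleavage to that region of APC. The associated publication concerns CRISPR-barcoding for modelling intratumour genetic heterogeneity and for functional analysis of oncogenic driver mutations. This suggests the construct was used to cut APC so that defined sequence changes could be introduced at the locus, although the record does not describe any donor template or the specific experimental design. The "(A)" in the name may indicate that it is one of several APC guides, but the record does not say so.
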