Addgene plasmid #85557: sgAPC(A)
Purpose: Expresses sgRNA targeting human APC around codon I1417
Depositing lab: Luca Grumolato. Depositing organization: INSERM U982, Génomique fonctionnelle et physiopathologie neuronale et neuroendocrine. Publication: CRISPR-Barcoding for Intratumor Genetic Heterogeneity Modeling and Functional Analysis of Oncogenic Driver Mutations. Guernet A, Mungamuri SK, Cartier D, Sachidanandam R, Jayaprakash A, Adriouch S, Vezain M, Charbonnier F, Rohkin G, Coutant S, Yao S, Ainani H, Alexandre D, Tournier I, Boyer O, Aaronson SA, Anouar Y, Grumolato L. Mol Cell. 2016 Aug 4;63(3):526-38. doi: 10.1016/j.molcel.2016.06.017. Epub 2016 Jul 21. PubMed 27453044.
Backbone
  Vector backbone: pSpCas9(BB)-2A-Puro (PX459)
  Total vector size (bp): 9200
  Modifications to backbone: insertion of sgRNA target sequence for APC
  Vector type: Mammalian Expression
  Selectable markers: Puromycin
Growth in bacteria
  Bacterial resistance: Ampicillin, 100 μg/mL
  Growth temperature: 37°C
  Growth strain: DH5alpha
  Copy number: Unknown
Gene/Insert
  Gene/Insert name: APC, WNT signaling pathway regulator
  gRNA/shRNA sequence: AGGGCTATCTGGAAGATCAC
  Species: H. sapiens (human)
  Entrez Gene: APC (a.k.a. BTPS2, DESMD, DP2, DP2.5, DP3, GS, PPP1R46)
  Cloning method: Restriction Enzyme; 5′ cloning site BbsI (destroyed during cloning); 3′ cloning site BbsI (destroyed during cloning)
  Sequencing primers: 5′ GAGGGCCTATTTCCCATGATTCC
Terms and licenses: Academic/Nonprofit Terms; Industry Terms: Not Available to Industry
How to cite: sgAPC(A) was a gift from Luca Grumolato (Addgene plasmid # 85557 ; http://n2t.net/addgene:85557 ; RRID:Addgene_85557)
